Addgene plasmid #176848: pLV-hPLXNB2_PGK_Neo
Purpose: lentiviral vector for constitutive PLXNB2 overexpression
Depositing lab: Roland Friedel. Depositing organization: Icahn School of Medicine at Mount Sinai. Publication: Plexin-B2 orchestrates collective stem cell dynamics via actomyosin contractility, cytoskeletal tension and adhesion. Junqueira Alves C, Dariolli R, Haydak J, Kang S, Hannah T, Wiener RJ, DeFronzo S, Tejero R, Gusella GL, Ramakrishnan A, Alves Dias R, Wojcinski A, Kesari S, Shen L, Sobie EA, Rodrigues Furtado de Mendonca JP, Azeloglu EU, Zou H, Friedel RH. Nat Commun. 2021 Oct 14;12(1):6019. doi: 10.1038/s41467-021-26296-7. PubMed 34650052.
Backbone
  Vector backbone: pLENTI PGK Neo DEST
  Backbone manufacturer: Eric Campeau & Paul Kaufman (Addgene plasmid # 19067)
  Backbone size w/o insert (bp): 9778
  Vector type: Lentiviral
  Selectable markers: Neomycin (select with G418)
Growth in bacteria
  Bacterial resistance: Ampicillin, 100 μg/mL
  Growth temperature: 37°C
  Growth strain: NEB Stable
  Copy number: High Copy
Gene/Insert
  Gene/Insert name: hPLXNB2
  Species: H. sapiens (human)
  Insert size (bp): 5517
  Mutation: full length PLXNB2
  Entrez Gene: PLXNB2 (a.k.a. MM1, Nbla00445, PLEXB2, dJ402G11.3)
  Cloning method: Gateway Cloning
  Sequencing primers: 5′ PGK-F
Terms and licenses: Academic/Nonprofit Terms; Industry Terms: Not Available to Industry
Depositor comments: This is the wild-type full length cDNA sequence for PLXNB2. This plasmid is similar to Addgene plasmid # 86237, but is not CRISPR-resistant.
How to cite: pLV-hPLXNB2_PGK_Neo was a gift from Roland Friedel (Addgene plasmid # 176848 ; http://n2t.net/addgene:176848 ; RRID:Addgene_176848)
