[The description below was written by a language model from this plasmid's Addgene catalogue record and pLannotate feature annotations shown in this document.]
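Description:
pLV-hPLXNB2_PGK_Neo is a lentiviral transfer plasmid for constitutive overexpression of human Plexin-B2, built by Gateway recombination of the full-length PLXNB2 cDNA into the pLENTI PGK Neo DEST backbone. In bacteria it is maintained through a high-copy ColE1/pUC-type origin and selected with ampicillin via the β-lactamase gene. An f1 origin, an SV40 origin and remnants of lac/lacZα and T3/T7 promoter elements are also carried over from the backbone. The sequenced record is about 13.7 kb.

The viral portion has a third-generation-style layout. An RSV promoter drives a truncated HIV-1 5' LTR, followed by the Ψ packaging signal with a gag fragment, the Rev response element for Rev-dependent export of the genomic RNA, and the cPPT/CTS. Within this frame, a human PGK promoter drives the roughly 5.5 kb PLXNB2 open reading frame, which is flanked by the attB1 and attB2 sites left by the Gateway reaction. No epitope tag or reporter is annotated. A WPRE downstream of the insert enhances transcript stability and expression. A second, mouse PGK promoter then drives the NeoR/KanR aminoglycoside phosphotransferase, allowing G418 selection of transduced mammalian cells. The cassette ends in a truncated 3' LTR (labelled by the annotation tool as a truncated 5' LTR) and an SV40 polyadenylation signal.

PLXNB2 encodes a cell-surface receptor for class 4 semaphorins. The depositor notes that this is the wild-type sequence, unlike a related construct that was made CRISPR-resistant. The plasmid is therefore suited to producing lentivirus for stable gain-of-function studies, but not for rescue in cells carrying PLXNB2-targeting CRISPR reagents.
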