Features (pLannotate 1.2.2; 30 found; start..end, strand, type, name):
     26..130     +  promoter       AmpR promoter: bla
    131..991     +  CDS            AmpR: β-lactamase; bla; confers resistance to ampicillin, carbenicillin, and related antibiotics
   1162..1750    +  rep_origin     ori: high-copy-number ColE1/pMB1/pBR322/pUC origin of replication
   1933..2025    +  CDS            lacI (fragment): lac repressor; lacI; The lac repressor binds to the lac operator to inhibit transcription in E. coli. This inhibition can be relieved by adding lactose or isopropyl-β-D-thiogalactopyranoside (IPTG).
   2038..2059    +  protein_bind   CAP binding site: CAP binding activates transcription in the presence of cAMP. E. coli catabolite activator protein
   2074..2104    +  promoter       lac promoter: promoter for the E. coli lac operon
   2108..2130    +  protein_bind   lac operator (fragment): The lac repressor binds to the lac operator to inhibit transcription in E. coli. This inhibition can be relieved by adding lactose or isopropyl-β-D-thiogalactopyranoside (IPTG). lac repressor encoded by lacI
   2173..2191    +  promoter       T3 promoter: promoter for bacteriophage T3 RNA polymerase
   2219..2445    +  promoter       RSV promoter: Rous sarcoma virus enhancer/promoter
   2446..2626    +  LTR            5' LTR (truncated): truncated 5' long terminal repeat (LTR) from HIV-1
   2673..2798    +  misc_feature   HIV-1 Ψ: packaging signal of human immunodeficiency virus type 1
   2782..3145    +  CDS            HIV-1 gag (fragment): gag protein from human immunodeficiency virus 1; gag
   3291..3524    +  misc_feature   RRE: The Rev response element (RRE) of HIV-1 allows for Rev-dependent mRNA export from the nucleus to the cytoplasm.
   3901..4001    +  CDS            Rev (fragment): human immunodeficiency virus 1 (HIV-1) Rev protein; rev; enhances nuclear export of unspliced and incompletely spliced viral mRNAs
   4020..4137    +  misc_feature   cPPT/CTS: central polypurine tract and central termination sequence of HIV-1
   4157..4180    -  misc_feature   MCS (fragment): pBluescript multiple cloning site
   4183..4693    +  promoter       hPGK promoter: human phosphoglycerate kinase 1 promoter
   4749..4769    +  protein_bind   attB1: mutant version of attB; core recombination site for the Gateway® BP reaction BP Clonase™
   4790..10303   +  CDS            PLXNB2: PLXB2_HUMAN - Also known as KIAA0315. Experimental evidence at protein level: Swiss-Prot protein existence level 1. Cell surface receptor for SEMA4C, SEMA4D and SEMA4G that plays an important role in cell-cell signaling (By similarity). Plays a role in glutamatergic synapse development and is required for SEMA4A- mediated excitatory synapse development (By similarity). Binding to class 4 semaphorins promotes downstream activation of RHOA and phosphorylation of ERBB2 at 'Tyr-1248' (By similarity). Required for normal differentiation and migration of neuronal cells during brain corticogenesis an
  10320..10340   -  protein_bind   attB2: mutant version of attB; core recombination site for the Gateway® BP reaction BP Clonase™
  10372..10960   +  misc_feature   WPRE: woodchuck hepatitis virus posttranscriptional regulatory element
  11003..11502   +  promoter       PGK promoter: mouse phosphoglycerate kinase 1 promoter
  11516..12319   +  CDS            NeoR/KanR: aminoglycoside phosphotransferase from Tn5; aph(3')-II (or nptII); confers resistance to neomycin, kanamycin, and G418 (Geneticin®)
  12340..12477   +  CDS            nef (fragment): NEF_HV1LA - Experimental evidence at protein level: Swiss-Prot protein existence level 1. Extracellular Nef protein targets CD4(+) T-lymphocytes for apoptosis by interacting with CXCR4 surface receptors. From Human immunodeficiency virus type 1 group M subtype B (isolate Lai) (HIV-1).
  12463..12643   +  LTR            5' LTR (truncated): truncated 5' long terminal repeat (LTR) from HIV-1
  12715..12836   +  polyA_signal   SV40 poly(A) signal: SV40 polyadenylation signal
  12876..13011   +  rep_origin     SV40 ori: SV40 origin of replication
  13032..13050   -  promoter       T7 promoter: promoter for bacteriophage T7 RNA polymerase
  13058..13213   +  CDS            lacZα (fragment): LacZα fragment of β-galactosidase; lacZ fragment
  13218..13646   +  rep_origin     f1 ori (sequence partly withheld): f1 bacteriophage origin of replication; arrow indicates direction of (+) strand synthesis
>Addgene plasmid #176848 | pLV-hPLXNB2_PGK_Neo | addgene full sequence | sequence record 347137 | Addgene NGS Result
AGGTGGCACTTTTCGGGGAAATGTGCGCGGAACCCCTATTTGTTTATTTTTCTAAATACATTCAAATATG
TATCCGCTCATGAGACAATAACCCTGATAAATGCTTCAATAATATTGAAAAAGGAAGAGTATGAGTATTC
AACATTTCCGTGTCGCCCTTATTCCCTTTTTTGCGGCATTTTGCCTTCCTGTTTTTGCTCACCCAGAAAC
GCTGGTGAAAGTAAAAGATGCTGAAGATCAGTTGGGTGCACGAGTGGGTTACATCGAACTGGATCTCAAC
AGCGGTAAGATCCTTGAGAGTTTTCGCCCCGAAGAACGTTTTCCAATGATGAGCACTTTTAAAGTTCTGC
TATGTGGCGCGGTATTATCCCGTATTGACGCCGGGCAAGAGCAACTCGGTCGCCGCATACACTATTCTCA
GAATGACTTGGTTGAGTACTCACCAGTCACAGAAAAGCATCTTACGGATGGCATGACAGTAAGAGAATTA
TGCAGTGCTGCCATAACCATGAGTGATAACACTGCGGCCAACTTACTTCTGACAACGATCGGAGGACCGA
AGGAGCTAACCGCTTTTTTGCACAACATGGGGGATCATGTAACTCGCCTTGATCGTTGGGAACCGGAGCT
GAATGAAGCCATACCAAACGACGAGCGTGACACCACGATGCCTGTAGCAATGGCAACAACGTTGCGCAAA
CTATTAACTGGCGAACTACTTACTCTAGCTTCCCGGCAACAATTAATAGACTGGATGGAGGCGGATAAAG
TTGCAGGACCACTTCTGCGCTCGGCCCTTCCGGCTGGCTGGTTTATTGCTGATAAATCTGGAGCCGGTGA
GCGTGGGTCTCGCGGTATCATTGCAGCACTGGGGCCAGATGGTAAGCCCTCCCGTATCGTAGTTATCTAC
ACGACGGGGAGTCAGGCAACTATGGATGAACGAAATAGACAGATCGCTGAGATAGGTGCCTCACTGATTA
AGCATTGGTAACTGTCAGACCAAGTTTACTCATATATACTTTAGATTGATTTAAAACTTCATTTTTAATT
TAAAAGGATCTAGGTGAAGATCCTTTTTGATAATCTCATGACCAAAATCCCTTAACGTGAGTTTTCGTTC
CACTGAGCGTCAGACCCCGTAGAAAAGATCAAAGGATCTTCTTGAGATCCTTTTTTTCTGCGCGTAATCT
GCTGCTTGCAAACAAAAAAACCACCGCTACCAGCGGTGGTTTGTTTGCCGGATCAAGAGCTACCAACTCT
TTTTCCGAAGGTAACTGGCTTCAGCAGAGCGCAGATACCAAATACTGTTCTTCTAGTGTAGCCGTAGTTA
GGCCACCACTTCAAGAACTCTGTAGCACCGCCTACATACCTCGCTCTGCTAATCCTGTTACCAGTGGCTG
CTGCCAGTGGCGATAAGTCGTGTCTTACCGGGTTGGACTCAAGACGATAGTTACCGGATAAGGCGCAGCG
GTCGGGCTGAACGGGGGGTTCGTGCACACAGCCCAGCTTGGAGCGAACGACCTACACCGAACTGAGATAC
CTACAGCGTGAGCTATGAGAAAGCGCCACGCTTCCCGAAGGGAGAAAGGCGGACAGGTATCCGGTAAGCG
GCAGGGTCGGAACAGGAGAGCGCACGAGGGAGCTTCCAGGGGGAAACGCCTGGTATCTTTATAGTCCTGT
CGGGTTTCGCCACCTCTGACTTGAGCGTCGATTTTTGTGATGCTCGTCAGGGGGGCGGAGCCTATGGAAA
AACGCCAGCAACGCGGCCTTTTTACGGTTCCTGGCCTTTTGCTGGCCTTTTGCTCACATGTTCTTTCCTG
CGTTATCCCCTGATTCTGTGGATAACCGTATTACCGCCTTTGAGTGAGCTGATACCGCTCGCCGCAGCCG
AACGACCGAGCGCAGCGAGTCAGTGAGCGAGGAAGCGGAAGAGCGCCCAATACGCAAACCGCCTCTCCCC
GCGCGTTGGCCGATTCATTAATGCAGCTGGCACGACAGGTTTCCCGACTGGAAAGCGGGCAGTGAGCGCA
ACGCAATTAATGTGAGTTAGCTCACTCATTAGGCACCCCAGGCTTTACACTTTATGCTTCCGGCTCGTAT
GTTGTGTGGAATTGTGAGCGGATAACAATTTCACACAGGAAACAGCTATGACCATGATTACGCCAAGCGC
GCAATTAACCCTCACTAAAGGGAACAAAAGCTGGAGCTGCAAGCTTAATGTAGTCTTATGCAATACTCTT
GTAGTCTTGCAACATGGTAACGATGAGTTAGCAACATGCCTTACAAGGAGAGAAAAAGCACCGTGCATGC
CGATTGGTGGAAGTAAGGTGGTACGATCGTGCCTTATTAGGAAGGCAACAGACGGGTCTGACATGGATTG
GACGAACCACTGAATTGCCGCATTGCAGAGATATTGTATTTAAGTGCCTAGCTCGATACATAAACGGGTC
TCTCTGGTTAGACCAGATCTGAGCCTGGGAGCTCTCTGGCTAACTAGGGAACCCACTGCTTAAGCCTCAA
TAAAGCTTGCCTTGAGTGCTTCAAGTAGTGTGTGCCCGTCTGTTGTGTGACTCTGGTAACTAGAGATCCC
TCAGACCCTTTTAGTCAGTGTGGAAAATCTCTAGCAGTGGCGCCCGAACAGGGACTTGAAAGCGAAAGGG
AAACCAGAGGAGCTCTCTCGACGCAGGACTCGGCTTGCTGAAGCGCGCACGGCAAGAGGCGAGGGGCGGC
GACTGGTGAGTACGCCAAAAATTTTGACTAGCGGAGGCTAGAAGGAGAGAGATGGGTGCGAGAGCGTCAG
TATTAAGCGGGGGAGAATTAGATCGCGATGGGAAAAAATTCGGTTAAGGCCAGGGGGAAAGAAAAAATAT
AAATTAAAACATATAGTATGGGCAAGCAGGGAGCTAGAACGATTCGCAGTTAATCCTGGCCTGTTAGAAA
CATCAGAAGGCTGTAGACAAATACTGGGACAGCTACAACCATCCCTTCAGACAGGATCAGAAGAACTTAG
ATCATTATATAATACAGTAGCAACCCTCTATTGTGTGCATCAAAGGATAGAGATAAAAGACACCAAGGAA
GCTTTAGACAAGATAGAGGAAGAGCAAAACAAAAGTAAGACCACCGCACAGCAAGCGGCCGCTGATCTTC
AGACCTGGAGGAGGAGATATGAGGGACAATTGGAGAAGTGAATTATATAAATATAAAGTAGTAAAAATTG
AACCATTAGGAGTAGCACCCACCAAGGCAAAGAGAAGAGTGGTGCAGAGAGAAAAAAGAGCAGTGGGAAT
AGGAGCTTTGTTCCTTGGGTTCTTGGGAGCAGCAGGAAGCACTATGGGCGCAGCGTCAATGACGCTGACG
GTACAGGCCAGACAATTATTGTCTGGTATAGTGCAGCAGCAGAACAATTTGCTGAGGGCTATTGAGGCGC
AACAGCATCTGTTGCAACTCACAGTCTGGGGCATCAAGCAGCTCCAGGCAAGAATCCTGGCTGTGGAAAG
ATACCTAAAGGATCAACAGCTCCTGGGGATTTGGGGTTGCTCTGGAAAACTCATTTGCACCACTGCTGTG
CCTTGGAATGCTAGTTGGAGTAATAAATCTCTGGAACAGATTTGGAATCACACGACCTGGATGGAGTGGG
ACAGAGAAATTAACAATTACACAAGCTTAATACACTCCTTAATTGAAGAATCGCAAAACCAGCAAGAAAA
GAATGAACAAGAATTATTGGAATTAGATAAATGGGCAAGTTTGTGGAATTGGTTTAACATAACAAATTGG
CTGTGGTATATAAAATTATTCATAATGATAGTAGGAGGCTTGGTAGGTTTAAGAATAGTTTTTGCTGTAC
TTTCTATAGTGAATAGAGTTAGGCAGGGATATTCACCATTATCGTTTCAGACCCACCTCCCAACCCCGAG
GGGACCCGACAGGCCCGAAGGAATAGAAGAAGAAGGTGGAGAGAGAGACAGAGACAGATCCATTCGATTA
GTGAACGGATCTCGACGGTATCGGTTAACTTTTAAAAGAAAAGGGGGGATTGGGGGGTACAGTGCAGGGG
AAAGAATAGTAGACATAATAGCAACAGACATACAAACTAAAGAATTACAAAAACAAATTACAAAAATTCA
AAATTTTATCGATCACGAGACTAGCCTCGAGAAGCTTGATATCGAATTCCACGGGGTTGGGGTTGCGCCT
TTTCCAAGGCAGCCCTGGGTTTGCGCAGGGACGCGGCTGCTCTGGGCGTGGTTCCGGGAAACGCAGCGGC
GCCGACCCTGGGTCTCGCACATTCTTCACGTCCGTTCGCAGCGTCACCCGGATCTTCGCCGCTACCCTTG
TGGGCCCCCCGGCGACGCTTCCTGCTCCGCCCCTAAGTCGGGAAGGTTCCTTGCGGTTCGCGGCGTGCCG
GACGTGACAAACGGAAGCCGCACGTCTCACTAGTACCCTCGCAGACGGACAGCGCCAGGGAGCAATGGCA
GCGCGCCGACCGCGATGGGCTGTGGCCAATAGCGGCTGCTCAGCAGGGCGCGCCGAGAGCAGCGGCCGGG
AAGGGGCGGTGCGGGAGGCGGGGTGTGGGGCGGTAGTGTGGGCCCTGTTCCTGCCCGCGCGGTGTTCCGC
ATTCTGCAAGCCTCCGGAGCGCACGTCGGCAGTCGGCTCCCTCGTTGACCGAATCACCGACCTCTCTCCC
CAGGGGGATCCACCGGTTCGTCGACTAGTCCAGTGTGGTGGAATTCTGCAGATATCAACAAGTTTGTACA
AAAAAGCAGAAGGGCCGTCAAGGCCCACCATGGCACTGCAGCTCTGGGCCCTGACCCTGCTGGGCCTGCT
GGGCGCAGGTGCCAGCCTGAGGCCCCGCAAGCTGGACTTCTTCCGCAGCGAGAAAGAGCTGAACCACCTG
GCTGTGGATGAGGCCTCAGGCGTGGTGTACCTGGGGGCGGTGAATGCCCTCTACCAGCTGGATGCGAAGC
TGCAGCTGGAGCAGCAGGTGGCCACGGGCCCGGCCCTGGACAACAAGAAGTGCACGCCGCCCATCGAGGC
CAGCCAGTGCCATGAGGCTGAGATGACTGACAATGTCAACCAGCTGCTGCTGCTCGACCCTCCCAGGAAG
CGCCTGGTGGAGTGCGGCAGCCTCTTCAAGGGCATCTGCGCTCTGCGCGCCCTGAGCAACATCTCCCTCC
GCCTGTTCTACGAGGACGGCAGCGGGGAGAAGTCTTTCGTGGCCAGCAATGATGAGGGCGTGGCCACAGT
GGGGCTGGTGAGCTCCACGGGTCCTGGTGGTGACCGCGTGCTGTTTGTGGGCAAAGGCAATGGGCCACAC
GACAACGGCATCATCGTGAGCACTCGGCTGTTGGACCGGACTGACAGCAGGGAGGCCTTTGAAGCCTACA
CGGACCACGCCACCTACAAGGCCGGCTACCTGTCCACCAACACACAGCAGTTCGTGGCGGCCTTCGAGGA
CGGCCCCTACGTCTTCTTTGTCTTCAACCAGCAGGACAAGCACCCGGCCCGGAACCGCACGCTGCTGGCA
CGCATGTGCAGAGAAGACCCCAACTACTACTCCTACCTGGAGATGGACCTGCAGTGCCGGGACCCCGACA
TCCACGCCGCTGCCTTTGGCACCTGCCTGGCCGCCTCCGTGGCTGCGCCTGGCTCTGGCAGGGTGCTATA
TGCTGTCTTCAGCAGAGACAGCCGGAGCAGTGGGGGGCCCGGTGCGGGCCTCTGCCTGTTCCCGCTGGAC
AAGGTGCACGCCAAGATGGAGGCCAACCGCAACGCCTGTTACACAGGCACCCGGGAGGCCCGTGACATCT
TCTACAAGCCCTTCCACGGCGATATCCAGTGCGGCGGCCACGCGCCGGGCTCCAGCAAGAGCTTCCCATG
TGGCTCGGAGCACCTGCCCTACCCGCTGGGCAGCCGCGACGGGCTCAGAGGCACAGCCGTGCTGCAGCGT
GGAGGCCTGAACCTCACGGCCGTGACGGTCGCCGCCGAGAACAACCACACTGTTGCTTTTCTGGGCACCT
CTGATGGCCGGATCCTCAAGGTGTACCTCACCCCAGATGGCACCTCCTCAGAGTACGACTCTATCCTTGT
GGAGATAAACAAGAGAGTCAAGCGCGACCTGGTACTGTCTGGAGACCTGGGCAGCCTGTACGCCATGACC
CAGGACAAGGTGTTCCGGCTGCCGGTGCAGGAGTGCCTGAGCTACCCGACCTGCACCCAGTGCCGCGACT
CCCAGGACCCCTACTGCGGCTGGTGCGTCGTCGAGGGACGATGCACCCGGAAGGCCGAGTGTCCGCGGGC
CGAGGAGGCCAGCCACTGGCTGTGGAGCCGAAGCAAGTCCTGCGTGGCCGTCACCAGCGCCCAGCCACAG
AACATGAGCCGGCGGGCCCAGGGGGAGGTGCAGCTGACCGTCAGCCCCCTCCCTGCCCTGAGCGAGGAGG
ACGAGTTGCTGTGCCTTTTTGGGGAGTCGCCGCCACACCCCGCCCGCGTGGAGGGCGAGGCCGTCATCTG
CAACTCCCCAAGCAGCATCCCCGTCACACCGCCAGGCCAGGACCACGTGGCCGTGACCATCCAGCTCCTC
CTTAGACGAGGCAACATCTTCCTCACGTCCTACCAGTACCCCTTCTACGACTGCCGCCAGGCCATGAGCC
TGGAGGAGAACCTGCCGTGCATCTCCTGCGTGAGCAACCGCTGGACCTGCCAGTGGGACCTGCGCTACCA
CGAGTGCCGGGAGGCTTCGCCCAACCCTGAGGACGGCATCGTCCGTGCCCACATGGAGGACAGCTGTCCC
CAGTTCCTGGGACCCAGCCCCCTGGTGATCCCCATGAACCACGAGACAGATGTGAACTTCCAGGGCAAGA
ACCTGGACACCGTGAAGGGTTCCTCCCTGCACGTGGGCAGTGACTTGCTCAAGTTCATGGAGCCGGTGAC
CATGCAGGAATCTGGGACCTTCGCCTTTCGGACCCCAAAGCTGTCCCACGATGCCAACGAGACGCTGCCC
CTGCACCTCTACGTCAAGTCTTACGGCAAGAATATCGACAGCAAGCTCCATGTGACCCTCTACAACTGCT
CCTTTGGCCGCAGCGACTGCAGCCTGTGCCGGGCCGCTAACCCCGACTACAGGTGTGCGTGGTGCGGGGG
CCAGAGCAGGTGCGTGTATGAGGCCCTGTGCAACACCACCTCCGAGTGCCCGCCGCCCGTCATCACCAGG
ATCCAGCCTGAGACGGGCCCCCTGGGTGGGGGCATCCGCATCACCATCCTGGGGTCCAATTTGGGCGTCC
AAGCAGGGGACATCCAGAGGATCTCTGTGGCCGGCCGGAACTGCTCCTTTCAGCCGGAACGTTACTCCGT
GTCCACCCGGATCGTGTGTGTGATCGAGGCTGCGGAGACGCCTTTCACGGGGGGTGTCGAGGTGGACGTC
TTCGGGAAACTGGGCCGTTCGCCTCCCAATGTCCAGTTCACCTTCCAACAGCCCAAGCCTCTCAGTGTGG
AGCCGCAGCAGGGACCGCAGGCGGGCGGCACCACACTGACCATCCACGGCACCCACCTGGACACGGGCTC
CCAGGAGGACGTGCGGGTGACCCTCAACGGCGTCCCGTGTAAAGTGACGAAGTTTGGGGCGCAGCTCCAG
TGTGTCACTGGCCCCCAGGCGACACGGGGCCAGATGCTTCTGGAGGTCTCCTACGGGGGGTCCCCCGTGC
CCAACCCCGGCATCTTCTTCACCTACCGCGAAAACCCCGTACTGCGAGCCTTCGAGCCGCTACGAAGCTT
TGCCAGTGGTGGCCGCAGCATCAACGTCACGGGTCAGGGCTTCAGCCTGATCCAGAGGTTTGCCATGGTG
GTCATCGCGGAGCCCCTGCAGTCCTGGCAGCCGCCGCGGGAGGCTGAATCCCTGCAGCCCATGACGGTGG
TGGGTACAGACTACGTGTTCCACAATGACACCAAGGTCGTCTTCCTGTCCCCGGCTGTGCCTGAGGAGCC
AGAGGCCTACAACCTCACGGTGCTGATCGAGATGGACGGGCACCGTGCCCTGCTCAGAACAGAGGCCGGG
GCCTTCGAGTACGTGCCTGACCCCACCTTTGAGAACTTCACAGGTGGCGTCAAGAAGCAGGTCAACAAGC
TCATCCACGCCCGGGGCACCAATCTGAACAAGGCGATGACGCTGCAGGAGGCCGAGGCCTTCGTGGGTGC
CGAGCGCTGCACCATGAAGACGCTGACGGAGACCGACCTGTACTGTGAGCCCCCGGAGGTGCAGCCCCCG
CCCAAGCGGCGGCAGAAACGAGACACCACACACAACCTGCCCGAGTTCATTGTGAAGTTCGGCTCTCGCG
AGTGGGTGCTGGGCCGCGTGGAGTACGACACACGGGTGAGCGACGTGCCGCTCAGCCTCATCTTGCCGCT
GGTCATCGTGCCCATGGTGGTCGTCATCGCGGTGTCTGTCTACTGCTACTGGAGGAAGAGCCAGCAGGCC
GAACGAGAGTATGAGAAGATCAAGTCCCAGCTGGAGGGCCTGGAGGAGAGCGTGCGGGACCGCTGCAAGA
AGGAATTCACAGACCTGATGATCGAGATGGAGGACCAGACCAACGACGTGCACGAGGCCGGCATCCCCGT
GCTGGACTACAAGACCTACACCGACCGCGTCTTCTTCCTGCCCTCCAAGGACGGCGACAAGGACGTGATG
ATCACCGGCAAGCTGGACATCCCTGAGCCGCGGCGGCCGGTGGTGGAGCAGGCCCTCTACCAGTTCTCCA
ACCTGCTGAACAGCAAGTCTTTCCTCATCAATTTCATCCACACCCTGGAGAACCAGCGGGAGTTCTCGGC
CCGCGCCAAGGTCTACTTCGCGTCCCTGCTGACGGTGGCGCTGCACGGGAAACTGGAGTACTACACGGAC
ATCATGCACACGCTCTTCCTGGAGCTCCTGGAGCAGTACGTGGTGGCCAAGAACCCCAAGCTGATGCTGC
GCAGGTCTGAGACTGTGGTGGAGAGGATGCTGTCCAACTGGATGTCCATCTGCCTGTACCAGTACCTCAA
GGACAGTGCCGGGGAGCCCCTGTACAAGCTCTTCAAGGCCATCAAACATCAGGTGGAAAAGGGCCCGGTG
GATGCGGTACAGAAGAAGGCCAAGTACACTCTCAACGACACGGGGCTGCTGGGGGATGATGTGGAGTACG
CACCCCTGACGGTGAGCGTGATCGTGCAGGACGAGGGAGTGGACGCCATCCCGGTGAAGGTCCTCAACTG
TGACACCATCTCCCAGGTCAAGGAGAAGATCATTGACCAGGTGTACCGTGGGCAGCCCTGCTCCTGCTGG
CCCAGGCCAGACAGCGTGGTCCTGGAGTGGCGTCCGGGCTCCACAGCGCAGATCCTGTCGGACCTGGACC
TGACGTCACAGCGGGAGGGCCGGTGGAAGCGCGTCAACACCCTTATGCACTACAATGTCCGGGATGGAGC
CACCCTCATCCTGTCCAAGGTGGGGGTCTCCCAGCAGCCGGAGGACAGCCAGCAGGACCTGCCTGGGGAG
CGCCATGCCCTCCTGGAGGAGGAGAACCGGGTGTGGCACCTGGTGCGGCCGACCGACGAGGTGGACGAGG
GCAAGTCCAAGAGAGGCAGCGTGAAAGAGAAGGAGCGGACGAAGGCCATCACCGAGATCTACCTGACGCG
GCTGCTCTCAGTCAAGGGCACACTGCAGCAGTTTGTGGACAACTTCTTCCAGAGCGTGCTGGCGCCTGGG
CACGCGGTGCCACCTGCAGTCAAGTACTTCTTCGACTTCCTGGACGAGCAGGCAGAGAAGCACAACATCC
AGGATGAAGACACCATCCACATCTGGAAGACGAACAGCTTACCGCTCCGGTTCTGGGTGAACATCCTCAA
GAACCCCCACTTCATCTTTGACGTGCATGTCCACGAGGTGGTGGACGCCTCGCTGTCAGTCATCGCGCAG
ACCTTCATGGATGCCTGCACGCGCACGGAGCATAAGCTGAGCCGCGATTCTCCCAGCAACAAGCTGCTGT
ACGCCAAGGAGATCTCCACCTACAAGAAGATGGTGGAGGATTACTACAAGGGGATCCGGCAGATGGTGCA
GGTCAGCGACCAGGACATGAACACACACCTGGCAGAGATTTCCCGGGCGCACACGGACTCCTTGAACACC
CTCGTGGCACTCCACCAGCTCTACCAATACACGCAGAAGTACTATGACGAGATCATCAATGCCTTGGAGG
AGGATCCTGCCGCCCAGAAGATGCAGCTGGCCTTCCGCCTGCAGCAGATTGCCGCTGCACTGGAGAACAA
GGTCACTGACCTCTAGGGCCTCATGGGCCCAGCTTTCTTGTACAAAGTGGTTGATATCCAGCACAGTGGC
GGCCGCTCGACAATCAACCTCTGGATTACAAAATTTGTGAAAGATTGACTGGTATTCTTAACTATGTTGC
TCCTTTTACGCTATGTGGATACGCTGCTTTAATGCCTTTGTATCATGCTATTGCTTCCCGTATGGCTTTC
ATTTTCTCCTCCTTGTATAAATCCTGGTTGCTGTCTCTTTATGAGGAGTTGTGGCCCGTTGTCAGGCAAC
GTGGCGTGGTGTGCACTGTGTTTGCTGACGCAACCCCCACTGGTTGGGGCATTGCCACCACCTGTCAGCT
CCTTTCCGGGACTTTCGCTTTCCCCCTCCCTATTGCCACGGCGGAACTCATCGCCGCCTGCCTTGCCCGC
TGCTGGACAGGGGCTCGGCTGTTGGGCACTGACAATTCCGTGGTGTTGTCGGGGAAGCTGACGTCCTTTC
CATGGCTGCTCGCCTGTGTTGCCACCTGGATTCTGCGCGGGACGTCCTTCTGCTACGTCCCTTCGGCCCT
CAATCCAGCGGACCTTCCTTCCCGCGGCCTGCTGCCGGCTCTGCGGCCTCTTCCGCGTCTTCGCCTTCGC
CCTCAGACGAGTCGGATCTCCCTTTGGGCCGCCTCCCCGCCTGGAATTCTGCAGATATCCGGACTAGTGA
TCTAATTCTACCGGGTAGGGGAGGCGCTTTTCCCAAGGCAGTCTGGAGCATGCGCTTTAGCAGCCCCGCT
GGGCACTTGGCGCTACACAAGTGGCCTCTGGCCTCGCACACATTCCACATCCACCGGTAGGCGCCAACCG
GCTCCGTTCTTTGGTGGCCCCTTCGCGCCACCTTCTACTCCTCCCCTAGTCAGGAAGTTCCCCCCCGCCC
CGCAGCTCGCGTCGTGCAGGACGTGACAAATGGAAGTAGCACGTCTCACTAGTCTCGTGCAGATGGACAG
CACCGCTGAGCAATGGAAGCGGGTAGGCCTTTGGGGCAGCGGCCAATAGCAGCTTTGCTCCTTCGCTTTC
TGGGCTCAGAGGCTGGGAAGGGGTGGGTCCGGGGGCGGGCTCAGGGGCGGGCTCAGGGGCGGGGCGGGCG
CCCGAAGGTCCTCCGGAGGCCCGGCATTCTGCACGCTTCAAAAGCGCACGTCTGCCGCGCTGTTCTCCTC
TTCCTCATCTCCGGGCCTTTCGACCTGCAGCCAATATGGGATCGGCCATTGAACAAGATGGATTGCACGC
AGGTTCTCCGGCCGCTTGGGTGGAGAGGCTATTCGGCTATGACTGGGCACAACAGACAATCGGCTGCTCT
GATGCCGCCGTGTTCCGGCTGTCAGCGCAGGGGCGCCCGGTTCTTTTTGTCAAGACCGACCTGTCCGGTG
CCCTGAATGAACTGCAGGACGAGGCAGCGCGGCTATCGTGGCTGGCCACGACGGGCGTTCCTTGCGCAGC
TGTGCTCGACGTTGTCACTGAAGCGGGAAGGGACTGGCTGCTATTGGGCGAAGTGCCGGGGCAGGATCTC
CTGTCATCTCACCTTGCTCCTGCCGAGAAAGTATCCATCATGGCTGATGCAATGCGGCGGCTGCATACGC
TTGATCCGGCTACCTGCCCATTCGACCACCAAGCGAAACATCGCATCGAGCGAGCACGTACTCGGATGGA
AGCCGGTCTTGTCGATCAGGATGATCTGGACGAAGAGCATCAGGGGCTCGCGCCAGCCGAACTGTTCGCC
AGGCTCAAGGCGCGCATGCCCGACGGCGAGGATCTCGTCGTGACCCATGGCGATGCCTGCTTGCCGAATA
TCATGGTGGAAAATGGCCGCTTTTCTGGATTCATCGACTGTGGCCGGCTGGGTGTGGCGGACCGCTATCA
GGACATAGCGTTGGCTACCCGTGATATTGCTGAAGAGCTTGGCGGCGAATGGGCTGACCGCTTCCTCGTG
CTTTACGGTATCGCCGCTCCCGATTCGCAGCGCATCGCCTTCTATCGCCTTCTTGACGAGTTCTTCTGAG
GGGATCCGTCGAGGGCCCGGTACCTTTAAGACCAATGACTTACAAGGCAGCTGTAGATCTTAGCCACTTT
TTAAAAGAAAAGGGGGGACTGGAAGGGCTAGCTCACTCCCAACGAAGACAAGATCTGCTTTTTGCTTGTA
CTGGGTCTCTCTGGTTAGACCAGATCTGAGCCTGGGAGCTCTCTGGCTAACTAGGGAACCCACTGCTTAA
GCCTCAATAAAGCTTGCCTTGAGTGCTTCAAGTAGTGTGTGCCCGTCTGTTGTGTGACTCTGGTAACTAG
AGATCCCTCAGACCCTTTTAGTCAGTGTGGAAAATCTCTAGCAGTAGTAGTTCATGTCATCTTATTATTC
AGTATTTATAACTTGCAAAGAAATGAATATCAGAGAGTGAGAGGAACTTGTTTATTGCAGCTTATAATGG
TTACAAATAAAGCAATAGCATCACAAATTTCACAAATAAAGCATTTTTTTCACTGCATTCTAGTTGTGGT
TTGTCCAAACTCATCAATGTATCTTATCATGTCTGGCTCTAGCTATCCCGCCCCTAACTCCGCCCATCCC
GCCCCTAACTCCGCCCAGTTCCGCCCATTCTCCGCCCCATGGCTGACTAATTTTTTTTATTTATGCAGAG
GCCGAGGCCGCCTCGGCCTCTGAGCTATTCCAGAAGTAGTGAGGAGGCTTTTTTGGAGGCCTAGGGACGT
ACCCAATTCGCCCTATAGTGAGTCGTATTACGCGCGCTCACTGGCCGTCGTTTTACAACGTCGTGACTGG
GAAAACCCTGGCGTTACCCAACTTAATCGCCTTGCAGCACATCCCCCTTTCGCCAGCTGGCGTAATAGCG
AAGAGGCCCGCACCGATCGCCCTTCCCAACAGTTGCGCAGCCTGAATGGCGAATGGG
[124 nt withheld, positions 13218-13341]
C
[91 nt withheld, positions 13343-13433]
A
[49 nt withheld, positions 13435-13483]
CCTTTGACGTTGGAGTCCACGTTCTTT
[37 nt withheld, positions 13511-13547]
ACCCTATCTCGGTCTATTCTTTTGATTTATAAGGGATTTTGCCGATTTCGGCCTATTGGTTAAAAAATGA
GCTGATTTAACAAAAATTTAACGCGAATTTTAACAAAATATTAACGCTTACAATTT
